>Addgene plasmid #24404 | pEGFP-N1-Barkor (∂CC) | addgene partial sequence | sequence record 30168 | 24404 with CMV-F
GTGAACCGTCAGATCCGCTAGCGCTACCGGACTCAGATCTCGAGCTCAAGCTTCGAATTCTGATGGCGTC
TCCCAGTGGGAAGGGAGCCCGGGCGCTGGAGGCTCCTGGCTGCGGGCCCCGGCCGCTCGCCCGGGACCTG
GTGGACTCCGTGGACGATGCGGAGGGGCTGTACGTGGCTGTGGAGCGCTGCCCGCTGTGCAACACTACCC
GCCGGCGGCTGACCTGCGCCAAATGCGTTCAGAGCGGCGATTTCGTCTACTTCGACGGCCGCGACATTGA
CTTAAGAAGTCATTATGAGCGTCTGGCAAATCTTCGACGATCCCATATATTAGAGCTCACCTCTGTCATT
TTTCCAATCGAGGAAGTAAAGACGGGTGTGAGAGACCCCGCAGATGTGTCTTCAGAGAGTGACAGTGCCA
TGACCTCCAGCACTGTGAGCAAGCTTGCTGAAGCCCGGAGGACAACTTACCTCTCAGGACGATGGGTCTG
TGACGATCACAACGGAGACACCAGCATTAGCATTACAGGGCCTTGGATTAGCCTCCCTAACAATGGGGAC
TACTCTGCCTACTACAGCTGGGTGGAGGAGAAGAAAACAACCCAGGGGCCTGACATGGAGCAGAGTAACC
CTGCCTACACCATCAGTGCTGCGCTGTGCTATGCAACTCAGCTGGTCAACATTCTGTCTCATATACTTGA
TGTAAATCTTCCCAAAAAGCTCTGCAACAGTGAATTTTGTGGCGAAAATCTAAGCAAGCAGAAATTTACT
CGAGCAGTGAAGAAACTGAATGCAAATATTCTTTACCTTTGTTTTTCTCAGCATGTAAATTTAGATCAAT
TACAACCACTGCATACCCTCAGGAATCTAATGTACCTGGTCAGTCCAAGCTCTG
