>Addgene plasmid #24404 | pEGFP-N1-Barkor (∂CC) | addgene partial sequence | sequence record 30169 | 24404 with EGFP-N
CTCCTCGCCCTTGCTCACCATGGTGGCGACCGGTGGATCCCGGGCCCGCGGTACCGTCGACACACGGTGT
CCAGTGTAAGCTTTAAACCAGGAGGTCACCGAGGCTGCTGCAGAGGAGATCATCCCACCTGCACTGCTGC
TCGCGATGGGTGGGGACGCCTGGGTGCTCTGACTCTGGGAGACTTCCACAGACTGGGAAGGGATATCACA
AAACCGGGGACTAGGCAAGTTCTCCCAGTCTGTGCCCAGGTCGGTTTCTTCATCGCTGACGCGCTCATCT
CCGCTCTCATCTGATTCTCCAGCAACTCCGGGATCCACAAATTCCATGGACTCCTCAAGGTCTGCTCGTA
CTTCAAAGGGCCCTGACCTGCCTAGGTGTTCAGAGCTTGGACTGACCAGGTACATTAGATTCCTGAGGGT
ATGCAGTGGTTGTAATTGATCTAAATTTACATGCTGAGAAAAACAAAGGTAAAGAATATTTGCATTCAGT
TTCTTCACTGCTCGAGTAAATTTCTGCTTGCTTAGATTTTCGCCACAAAATTCACTGTTGCAGAGCTTTT
TGGGAAGATTTACATCAAGTATATGAGACAGAATGTTGACCAGCTGAGTTGCATAGCACAGCGCAGCACT
GATGGTGTAGGCAGGGTTACTCTGCTCCATGTC
