[The description below was written by a language model from this plasmid's Addgene catalogue record.]
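Description:
pEGFP-N1-Barkor (∂CC) is a mammalian expression plasmid built on the commercial pEGFP-N1 backbone (about 4.7 kb without insert), a vector designed to fuse a protein of interest to the N-terminus of enhanced green fluorescent protein. It is maintained in E. coli as a high-copy plasmid under kanamycin selection. The record lists no feature table and does not name the promoter or other regulatory elements. The standard pEGFP-N1 backbone drives expression from the CMV immediate-early promoter with an SV40 polyadenylation signal, and its kanamycin/neomycin resistance cassette also permits G418 selection in mammalian cells, but these parts are inferred from the backbone rather than documented for this construct.

The insert is human Barkor, also known as ATG14 or Atg14L, cloned between the EcoRI and SalI sites of the polylinker so that EGFP is fused to the C-terminus of the protein. This version is a deletion mutant lacking amino acids 91–180 of the coiled-coil domain, as the "∂CC" in the name indicates. Barkor was characterised as an autophagy-specific partner of Beclin 1 and the class III phosphatidylinositol 3-kinase complex. A coiled-coil deletion fused to a fluorescent tag would therefore suit tests of whether this region is needed for such interactions, for subcellular localisation, or for autophagy-related function in transfected mammalian cells, most likely in comparison with a full-length Barkor-EGFP construct. The record does not give the insert size or state the specific experimental findings obtained with this mutant.
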