Addgene plasmid #24404: pEGFP-N1-Barkor (∂CC)
Depositing lab: Qing Zhong. Depositing organization: University of California, Berkeley. Publication: Identification of Barkor as a mammalian autophagy-specific factor for Beclin 1 and class III phosphatidylinositol 3-kinase. Sun Q, Fan W, Chen K, Ding X, Chen S, Zhong Q. Proc Natl Acad Sci U S A. 2008 Dec 9. 105(49):19211-6. 10.1073/pnas.0810452105 PubMed 19050071.
Backbone
  Vector backbone: pEGFP-N1
  Backbone manufacturer: Clontech
  Backbone size w/o insert (bp): 4733
  Vector type: Mammalian Expression
Growth in bacteria
  Bacterial resistance: Kanamycin, 50 μg/mL
  Growth temperature: 37°C
  Growth strain: DH5alpha
  Copy number: High Copy
Gene/Insert
  Gene/Insert name: Barkor (alt name: Atg14, Atg14L)
  Species: H. sapiens (human)
  Mutation: Deletion of amino acids 91-180 of the coiled-coil domain.
  Entrez Gene: ATG14 (a.k.a. ATG14L, BARKOR, KIAA0831)
  Tag / fusion protein: EGFP (C terminal on insert)
  Cloning method: Restriction Enzyme; 5′ cloning site EcoRI (unknown if destroyed); 3′ cloning site SalI (unknown if destroyed)
  Sequencing primers: 5′ EGFP-N
Terms and licenses: Academic/Nonprofit Terms; Industry Terms: Not Available to Industry
How to cite: pEGFP-N1-Barkor (∂CC) was a gift from Qing Zhong (Addgene plasmid # 24404 ; http://n2t.net/addgene:24404 ; RRID:Addgene_24404)
